>Addgene plasmid #208092 | pLV_PGK_3xHA-LTB4R(T308A) | addgene full sequence | sequence record 410790 | Addgene NGS Result
TGGAAGGGCTAATTCACTCCCAAAGAAGACAAGATATCCTTGATCTGTGGATCTACCACACACAAGGCTA
CTTCCCTGATTAGCAGAACTACACACCAGGGCCAGGGGTCAGATATCCACTGACCTTTGGATGGTGCTAC
AAGCTAGTACCAGTTGAGCCAGATAAGGTAGAAGAGGCCAATAAAGGAGAGAACACCAGCTTGTTACACC
CTGTGAGCCTGCATGGGATGGATGACCCGGAGAGAGAAGTGTTAGAGTGGAGGTTTGACAGCCGCCTAGC
ATTTCATCACGTGGCCCGAGAGCTGCATCCGGAGTACTTCAAGAACTGCTGATATCGAGCTTGCTACAAG
GGACTTTCCGCTGGGGACTTTCCAGGGAGGCGTGGCCTGGGCGGGACTGGGGAGTGGCGAGCCCTCAGAT
CCTGCATATAAGCAGCTGCTTTTTGCCTGTACTGGGTCTCTCTGGTTAGACCAGATCTGAGCCTGGGAGC
TCTCTGGCTAACTAGGGAACCCACTGCTTAAGCCTCAATAAAGCTTGCCTTGAGTGCTTCAAGTAGTGTG
TGCCCGTCTGTTGTGTGACTCTGGTAACTAGAGATCCCTCAGACCCTTTTAGTCAGTGTGGAAAATCTCT
AGCAGTGGCGCCCGAACAGGGACTTGAAAGCGAAAGGGAAACCAGAGGAGCTCTCTCGACGCAGGACTCG
GCTTGCTGAAGCGCGCACGGCAAGAGGCGAGGGGCGGCGACTGGTGAGTACGCCAAAAATTTTGACTAGC
GGAGGCTAGAAGGAGAGAGATGGGTGCGAGAGCGTCAGTATTAAGCGGGGGAGAATTAGATCGCGATGGG
AAAAAATTCGGTTAAGGCCAGGGGGAAAGAAAAAATATAAATTAAAACATATAGTATGGGCAAGCAGGGA
GCTAGAACGATTCGCAGTTAATCCTGGCCTGTTAGAAACATCAGAAGGCTGTAGACAAATACTGGGACAG
CTACAACCATCCCTTCAGACAGGATCAGAAGAACTTAGATCATTATATAATACAGTAGCAACCCTCTATT
GTGTGCATCAAAGGATAGAGATAAAAGACACCAAGGAAGCTTTAGACAAGATAGAGGAAGAGCAAAACAA
AAGTAAGACCACCGCACAGCAAGCGGCCGGCCGCTGATCTTCAGACCTGGAGGAGGAGATATGAGGGACA
ATTGGAGAAGTGAATTATATAAATATAAAGTAGTAAAAATTGAACCATTAGGAGTAGCACCCACCAAGGC
AAAGAGAAGAGTGGTGCAGAGAGAAAAAAGAGCAGTGGGAATAGGAGCTTTGTTCCTTGGGTTCTTGGGA
GCAGCAGGAAGCACTATGGGCGCAGCGTCAATGACGCTGACGGTACAGGCCAGACAATTATTGTCTGGTA
TAGTGCAGCAGCAGAACAATTTGCTGAGGGCTATTGAGGCGCAACAGCATCTGTTGCAACTCACAGTCTG
GGGCATCAAGCAGCTCCAGGCAAGAATCCTGGCTGTGGAAAGATACCTAAAGGATCAACAGCTCCTGGGG
ATTTGGGGTTGCTCTGGAAAACTCATTTGCACCACTGCTGTGCCTTGGAATGCTAGTTGGAGTAATAAAT
CTCTGGAACAGATTTGGAATCACACGACCTGGATGGAGTGGGACAGAGAAATTAACAATTACACAAGCTT
AATACACTCCTTAATTGAAGAATCGCAAAACCAGCAAGAAAAGAATGAACAAGAATTATTGGAATTAGAT
AAATGGGCAAGTTTGTGGAATTGGTTTAACATAACAAATTGGCTGTGGTATATAAAATTATTCATAATGA
TAGTAGGAGGCTTGGTAGGTTTAAGAATAGTTTTTGCTGTACTTTCTATAGTGAATAGAGTTAGGCAGGG
ATATTCACCATTATCGTTTCAGACCCACCTCCCAACCCCGAGGGGACCCGACAGGCCCGAAGGAATAGAA
GAAGAAGGTGGAGAGAGAGACAGAGACAGATCCATTCGATTAGTGAACGGATCTCGACGGTATCGCCTTT
AAAAGAAAAGGGGGGATTGGGGGGTACAGTGCAGGGGAAAGAATAGTAGACATAATAGCAACAGACATAC
AAACTAAAGAATTACAAAAACAAATTACAAAAATTCAAAATTTTCGGGTTTATTACAGGGACAGCAGAGA
TCCAGTTTATCGATCCACGGGGTTGGGGTTGCGCCTTTTCCAAGGCAGCCCTGGGTTTGCGCAGGGACGC
GGCTGCTCTGGGCGTGGTTCCGGGAAACGCAGCGGCGCCGACCCTGGGTCTCGCACATTCTTCACGTCCG
TTCGCAGCGTCACCCGGATCTTCGCCGCTACCCTTGTGGGCCCCCCGGCGACGCTTCCTGCTCCGCCCCT
AAGTCGGGAAGGTTCCTTGCGGTTCGCGGCGTGCCGGACGTGACAAACGGAAGCCGCACGTCTCACTAGT
ACCCTCGCAGACGGACAGCGCCAGGGAGCAATGGCAGCGCGCCGACCGCGATGGGCTGTGGCCAATAGCG
GCTGCTCAGCAGGGCGCGCCGAGAGCAGCGGCCGGGAAGGGGCGGTGCGGGAGGCGGGGTGTGGGGCGGT
AGTGTGGGCCCTGTTCCTGCCCGCGCGGTGTTCCGCATTCTGCAAGCCTCCGGAGCGCACGTCGGCAGTC
GGCTCCCTCGTTGACCGAATCACCGACCTCTCTCCCCAGGACGCGGGATCCGCCACCATGTACCCATACG
ATGTTCCAGATTACGCTTACCCATACGATGTTCCAGATTACGCTTACCCATACGATGTTCCAGATTACGC
TAACACTACATCTTCTGCAGCACCCCCCTCACTAGGTGTAGAGTTCATCTCTCTGCTGGCTATCATCCTG
CTGTCAGTGGCGCTGGCTGTGGGGCTTCCCGGCAACAGCTTTGTGGTGTGGAGTATCCTGAAAAGGATGC
AGAAGCGCTCTGTCACTGCCCTGATGGTGCTGAACCTGGCCCTGGCCGACCTGGCCGTATTGCTCACTGC
TCCCTTTTTCCTTCACTTCCTGGCCCAAGGCACCTGGAGTTTTGGACTGGCTGGTTGCCGCCTGTGTCAC
TATGTCTGCGGAGTCAGCATGTACGCCAGCGTCCTGCTTATCACGGCCATGAGTCTAGACCGCTCACTGG
CGGTGGCCCGCCCCTTTGTGTCCCAGAAGCTACGCACCAAGGCGATGGCCCGGCGGGTGCTGGCAGGCAT
CTGGGTGTTGTCCTTTCTGCTGGCCACACCCGTCCTCGCGTACCGCACAGTAGTGCCCTGGAAAACGAAC
ATGAGCCTGTGCTTCCCGCGGTACCCCAGCGAAGGGCACCGGGCCTTCCATCTAATCTTCGAGGCTGTCA
CGGGCTTCCTGCTGCCCTTCCTGGCTGTGGTGGCCAGCTACTCGGACATAGGGCGTCGGCTACAGGCCCG
GCGCTTCCGCCGCAGCCGCCGCACCGGCCGCCTGGTGGTGCTCATCATCCTGACCTTCGCCGCCTTCTGG
CTGCCCTACCACGTGGTGAACCTGGCTGAGGCGGGCCGCGCGCTGGCCGGCCAGGCCGCCGGGTTAGGGC
TCGTGGGGAAGCGGCTGAGCCTGGCCCGCAACGTGCTCATCGCACTCGCCTTCCTGAGCAGCAGCGTGAA
CCCCGTGCTGTACGCGTGCGCCGGCGGCGGCCTGCTGCGCTCGGCGGGCGTGGGCTTCGTCGCCAAGCTG
CTGGAGGGCGCGGGCTCCGAGGCGTCCAGCACGCGCCGCGGGGGCAGCCTGGGCCAGACCGCTAGGAGCG
GCCCCGCCGCTCTGGAGCCCGGCCCTTCCGAGAGCCTCACTGCCTCCAGCCCTCTCAAGTTAAACGAACT
GAACTAAGCGGCCGCTCTAGAGTCGACGGGCCGCGGTAACAATTGTTAACTAACTTAAGCTAGCAACGGT
TTCCCTCTAGCGGGATCAATTCCGCCCCCCCCCCCTAACGTTACTGGCCGAAGCCGCTTGGAATAAGGCC
GGTGTGCGTTTGTCTATATGTTATTTTCCACCATATTGCCGTCTTTTGGCAATGTGAGGGCCCGGAAACC
TGGCCCTGTCTTCTTGACGAGCATTCCTAGGGGTCTTTCCCCTCTCGCCAAAGGAATGCAAGGTCTGTTG
AATGTCGTGAAGGAAGCAGTTCCTCTGGAAGCTTCTTGAAGACAAACAACGTCTGTAGCGACCCTTTGCA
GGCAGCGGAACCCCCCACCTGGCGACAGGTGCCTCTGCGGCCAAAAGCCACGTGTATAAGATACACCTGC
AAAGGCGGCACAACCCCAGTGCCACGTTGTGAGTTGGATAGTTGTGGAAAGAGTCAAATGGCTCTCCTCA
AGCGTATTCAACAAGGGGCTGAAGGATGCCCAGAAGGTACCCCATTGTATGGGATCTGATCTGGGGCCTC
GGTGCACATGCTTTACATGTGTTTAGTCGAGGTTAAAAAAACGTCTAGGCCCCCCGAACCACGGGGACGT
GGTTTTCCTTTGAAAAACACGATAATACCATGAAAAAGCCTGAACTCACCGCGACGTCTGTCGAGAAGTT
TCTGATCGAAAAGTTCGACAGCGTCTCCGACCTGATGCAGCTCTCGGAGGGCGAAGAATCTCGTGCTTTC
AGCTTCGATGTAGGAGGGCGTGGATATGTCCTGCGGGTAAATAGCTGCGCCGATGGTTTCTACAAAGATC
GTTATGTTTATCGGCACTTTGCATCGGCCGCGCTCCCGATTCCGGAAGTGCTTGACATTGGGGAATTCAG
CGAGAGCCTGACCTATTGCATCTCCCGCCGTGCACAGGGTGTCACGTTGCAAGACCTGCCTGAAACCGAA
CTGCCCGCTGTTCTGCAGCCGGTCGCGGAGGCCATGGATGCGATCGCTGCGGCCGATCTTAGCCAGACGA
GCGGGTTCGGCCCATTCGGACCGCAAGGAATCGGTCAATACACTACATGGCGTGATTTCATATGCGCGAT
TGCTGATCCCCATGTGTATCACTGGCAAACTGTGATGGACGACACCGTCAGTGCGTCCGTCGCGCAGGCT
CTCGATGAGCTGATGCTTTGGGCCGAGGACTGCCCCGAAGTCCGGCACCTCGTGCACGCGGATTTCGGCT
CCAACAATGTCCTGACGGACAATGGCCGCATAACAGCGGTCATTGACTGGAGCGAGGCGATGTTCGGGGA
TTCCCAATACGAGGTCGCCAACATCTTCTTCTGGAGGCCGTGGTTGGCTTGTATGGAGCAGCAGACGCGC
TACTTCGAGCGGAGGCATCCGGAGCTTGCAGGATCGCCGCGGCTCCGGGCGTATATGCTCCGCATTGGTC
TTGACCAACTCTATCAGAGCTTGGTTGACGGCAATTTCGATGATGCAGCTTGGGCGCAGGGTCGATGCGA
CGCAATCGTCCGATCCGGAGCCGGGACTGTCGGGCGTACACAAATCGCCCGCAGAAGCGCGGCCGTCTGG
ACCGATGGCTGTGTAGAAGTACTCGCCGATAGTGGAAACCGACGCCCCAGCACTCGTCCGAGGGCAAAGG
AATAGCCCGGGCGGGGCGCGTCTGGAACAATCAACCTCTGGATTACAAAATTTGTGAAAGATTGACTGGT
ATTCTTAACTATGTTGCTCCTTTTACGCTATGTGGATACGCTGCTTTAATGCCTTTGTATCATGCTATTG
CTTCCCGTATGGCTTTCATTTTCTCCTCCTTGTATAAATCCTGGTTGCTGTCTCTTTATGAGGAGTTGTG
GCCCGTTGTCAGGCAACGTGGCGTGGTGTGCACTGTGTTTGCTGACGCAACCCCCACTGGTTGGGGCATT
GCCACCACCTGTCAGCTCCTTTCCGGGACTTTCGCTTTCCCCCTCCCTATTGCCACGGCGGAACTCATCG
CCGCCTGCCTTGCCCGCTGCTGGACAGGGGCTCGGCTGTTGGGCACTGACAATTCCGTGGTGTTGTCGGG
GAAGCTGACGTCCTTTCCATGGCTGCTCGCCTGTGTTGCCACCTGGATTCTGCGCGGGACGTCCTTCTGC
TACGTCCCTTCGGCCCTCAATCCAGCGGACCTTCCTTCCCGCGGCCTGCTGCCGGCTCTGCGGCCTCTTC
CGCGTCTTCGCCTTCGCCCTCAGACGAGTCGGATCTCCCTTTGGGCCGCCTCCCCGCCTGGAATTAATTC
TGCAGTCGAGACCTAGAAAAACATGGAGCAATCACAAGTAGCAATACAGCAGCTACCAATGCTGATTGTG
CCTGGCTAGAAGCACAAGAGGAGGAGGAGGTGGGTTTTCCAGTCACACCTCAGGTACCTTTAAGACCAAT
GACTTACAAGGCAGCTGTAGATCTTAGCCACTTTTTAAAAGAAAAGAGGGGACTGGAAGGGCTAATTCAC
TCCCAACGAAGACAAGATATCCTTGATCTGTGGATCTACCACACACAAGGCTACTTCCCTGATTAGCAGA
ACTACACACCAGGGCCAGGGGTCAGATATCCACTGACCTTTGGATGGTGCTACAAGCTAGTACCAGTTGA
GCCAGATAAGGTAGAAGAGGCCAATAAAGGAGAGAACACCAGCTTGTTACACCCTGTGAGCCTGCATGGG
ATGGATGACCCGGAGAGAGAAGTGTTAGAGTGGAGGTTTGACAGCCGCCTAGCATTTCATCACGTGGCCC
GAGAGCTGCATCCGGAGTACTTCAAGAACTGCTGATATCGAGCTTGCTACAAGGGACTTTCCGCTGGGGA
CTTTCCAGGGAGGCGTGGCCTGGGCGGGACTGGGGAGTGGCGAGCCCTCAGATCCTGCATATAAGCAGCT
GCTTTTTGCCTGTACTGGGTCTCTCTGGTTAGACCAGATCTGAGCCTGGGAGCTCTCTGGCTAACTAGGG
AACCCACTGCTTAAGCCTCAATAAAGCTTGCCTTGAGTGCTTCAAGTAGTGTGTGCCCGTCTGTTGTGTG
ACTCTGGTAACTAGAGATCCCTCAGACCCTTTTAGTCAGTGTGGAAAATCTCTAGCAGTAGTAGTTCATG
TCATCTTATTATTCAGTATTTATAACTTGCAAAGAAATGAATATCAGAGAGTGAGAGGCCTTGACATTGC
TAGCGTTTACCGTCGACCTCTAGCTAGAGCTTGGCGTAATCATGGTCATAGCTGTTTCCTGTGTGAAATT
GTTATCCGCTCACAATTCCACACAACATACGAGCCGGAAGCATAAAGTGTAAAGCCTGGGGTGCCTAATG
AGTGAGCTAACTCACATTAATTGCGTTGCGCTCACTGCCCGCTTTCCAGTCGGGAAACCTGTCGTGCCAG
CTGCATTAATGAATCGGCCAACGCGCGGGGAGAGGCGGTTTGCGTATTGGGCGCTCTTCCGCTTCCTCGC
TCACTGACTCGCTGCGCTCGGTCGTTCGGCTGCGGCGAGCGGTATCAGCTCACTCAAAGGCGGTAATACG
GTTATCCACAGAATCAGGGGATAACGCAGGAAAGAACATGTGAGCAAAAGGCCAGCAAAAGGCCAGGAAC
CGTAAAAAGGCCGCGTTGCTGGCGTTTTTCCATAGGCTCCGCCCCCCTGACGAGCATCACAAAAATCGAC
GCTCAAGTCAGAGGTGGCGAAACCCGACAGGACTATAAAGATACCAGGCGTTTCCCCCTGGAAGCTCCCT
CGTGCGCTCTCCTGTTCCGACCCTGCCGCTTACCGGATACCTGTCCGCCTTTCTCCCTTCGGGAAGCGTG
GCGCTTTCTCATAGCTCACGCTGTAGGTATCTCAGTTCGGTGTAGGTCGTTCGCTCCAAGCTGGGCTGTG
TGCACGAACCCCCCGTTCAGCCCGACCGCTGCGCCTTATCCGGTAACTATCGTCTTGAGTCCAACCCGGT
AAGACACGACTTATCGCCACTGGCAGCAGCCACTGGTAACAGGATTAGCAGAGCGAGGTATGTAGGCGGT
GCTACAGAGTTCTTGAAGTGGTGGCCTAACTACGGCTACACTAGAAGAACAGTATTTGGTATCTGCGCTC
TGCTGAAGCCAGTTACCTTCGGAAAAAGAGTTGGTAGCTCTTGATCCGGCAAACAAACCACCGCTGGTAG
CGGTGGTTTTTTTGTTTGCAAGCAGCAGATTACGCGCAGAAAAAAAGGATCTCAAGAAGATCCTTTGATC
TTTTCTACGGGGTCTGACGCTCAGTGGAACGAAAACTCACGTTAAGGGATTTTGGTCATGAGATTATCAA
AAAGGATCTTCACCTAGATCCTTTTAAATTAAAAATGAAGTTTTAAATCAATCTAAAGTATATATGAGTA
AACTTGGTCTGACAGTTACCAATGCTTAATCAGTGAGGCACCTATCTCAGCGATCTGTCTATTTCGTTCA
TCCATAGTTGCCTGACTCCCCGTCGTGTAGATAACTACGATACGGGAGGGCTTACCATCTGGCCCCAGTG
CTGCAATGATACCGCGAGACCCACGCTCACCGGCTCCAGATTTATCAGCAATAAACCAGCCAGCCGGAAG
GGCCGAGCGCAGAAGTGGTCCTGCAACTTTATCCGCCTCCATCCAGTCTATTAATTGTTGCCGGGAAGCT
AGAGTAAGTAGTTCGCCAGTTAATAGTTTGCGCAACGTTGTTGCCATTGCTACAGGCATCGTGGTGTCAC
GCTCGTCGTTTGGTATGGCTTCATTCAGCTCCGGTTCCCAACGATCAAGGCGAGTTACATGATCCCCCAT
GTTGTGCAAAAAAGCGGTTAGCTCCTTCGGTCCTCCGATCGTTGTCAGAAGTAAGTTGGCCGCAGTGTTA
TCACTCATGGTTATGGCAGCACTGCATAATTCTCTTACTGTCATGCCATCCGTAAGATGCTTTTCTGTGA
CTGGTGAGTACTCAACCAAGTCATTCTGAGAATAGTGTATGCGGCGACCGAGTTGCTCTTGCCCGGCGTC
AATACGGGATAATACCGCGCCACATAGCAGAACTTTAAAAGTGCTCATCATTGGAAAACGTTCTTCGGGG
CGAAAACTCTCAAGGATCTTACCGCTGTTGAGATCCAGTTCGATGTAACCCACTCGTGCACCCAACTGAT
CTTCAGCATCTTTTACTTTCACCAGCGTTTCTGGGTGAGCAAAAACAGGAAGGCAAAATGCCGCAAAAAA
GGGAATAAGGGCGACACGGAAATGTTGAATACTCATACTCTTCCTTTTTCAATATTATTGAAGCATTTAT
CAGGGTTATTGTCTCATGAGCGGATACATATTTGAATGTATTTAGAAAAATAAACAAATAGGGGTTCCGC
GCACATTTCCCCGAAAAGTGCCACCTGACGTCGACGGATCGGGAGATCAACTTGTTTATTGCAGCTTATA
ATGGTTACAAATAAAGCAATAGCATCACAAATTTCACAAATAAAGCATTTTTTTCACTGCATTCTAGTTG
TGGTTTGTCCAAACTCATCAATGTATCTTATCATGTCTGGATCAACTGGATAACTCAAGCTAACCAAAAT
CATCCCAAACTTCCCACCCCATACCCTATTACCACTGCCAATTACCTGTGGTTTCATTTACTCTAAACCT
GTGATTCCTCTGAATTATTTTCATTTTAAAGAAATTGTATTTGTTAAATATGTACTACAAACTTAGTAGT
Features (pLannotate 1.2.2; 25 found; start..end, strand, type, name):
    377..634     +  LTR            5' LTR (truncated): truncated 5' long terminal repeat (LTR) from HIV-1
    681..806     +  misc_feature   HIV-1 Ψ: packaging signal of human immunodeficiency virus type 1
    790..1128    +  CDS            HIV-1 gag (fragment): gag protein from human immunodeficiency virus 1; gag
   1303..1536    +  misc_feature   RRE: The Rev response element (RRE) of HIV-1 allows for Rev-dependent mRNA export from the nucleus to the cytoplasm.
   1913..2013    +  CDS            Rev (fragment): human immunodeficiency virus 1 (HIV-1) Rev protein; rev; enhances nuclear export of unspliced and incompletely spliced viral mRNAs
   2028..2143    +  misc_feature   cPPT/CTS: central polypurine tract and central termination sequence of HIV-1 (lacking the first T)
   2189..2699    +  promoter       hPGK promoter: human phosphoglycerate kinase 1 promoter
   2721..2737    +  CDS            3xHA (fragment): three tandem HA epitope tags
   2748..2764    +  CDS            3xHA (fragment): three tandem HA epitope tags
   2775..2801    +  CDS            3xHA (fragment): three tandem HA epitope tags
   2802..3854    +  CDS            LTB4R: LT4R1_HUMAN - Also known as BLT, BLT1, BLTR, CMKRL1, GPR16, P2RY7. Experimental evidence at protein level: Swiss-Prot protein existence level 1. Receptor for extracellular ATP > UTP and ADP. The activity of this receptor is mediated by G proteins which activate a phosphatidylinositol-calcium second messenger system. May be the cardiac P2Y receptor involved in the regulation of cardiac muscle contraction through modulation of L-type calcium currents. Is a receptor for leukotriene B4, a potent chemoattractant involved in inflammation and immune response. From Homo sapiens (Human).
   3946..4507    +  misc_feature   IRES: internal ribosome entry site (IRES) of the encephalomyocarditis virus (EMCV)
   4510..5535    +  CDS            HygR: aminoglycoside phosphotransferase from E. coli; aph(4)-Ia; confers resistance to hygromycin
   5559..6147    +  misc_feature   WPRE: woodchuck hepatitis virus posttranscriptional regulatory element
   6164..6682    +  CDS            nef (fragment): NEF_HV1BR - Experimental evidence at protein level: Swiss-Prot protein existence level 1. Extracellular Nef protein targets CD4(+) T-lymphocytes for apoptosis by interacting with CXCR4 surface receptors (PubMed:14990729). From Human immunodeficiency virus type 1 group M subtype B (isolate BRU/LAI) (HIV-1).
   6730..6987    +  LTR            5' LTR (truncated): truncated 5' long terminal repeat (LTR) from HIV-1
   7139..7155    -  protein_bind   lac operator: The lac repressor binds to the lac operator to inhibit transcription in E. coli. This inhibition can be relieved by adding lactose or isopropyl-β-D-thiogalactopyranoside (IPTG). lac repressor encoded by lacI
   7163..7193    -  promoter       lac promoter: promoter for the E. coli lac operon
   7208..7229    -  protein_bind   CAP binding site: CAP binding activates transcription in the presence of cAMP. E. coli catabolite activator protein
   7242..7334    -  CDS            lacI (fragment): lac repressor; lacI; The lac repressor binds to the lac operator to inhibit transcription in E. coli. This inhibition can be relieved by adding lactose or isopropyl-β-D-thiogalactopyranoside (IPTG).
   7517..8105    -  rep_origin     ori: high-copy-number ColE1/pMB1/pBR322/pUC origin of replication
   8276..9136    -  CDS            AmpR: β-lactamase; bla; confers resistance to ampicillin, carbenicillin, and related antibiotics
   9137..9241    -  promoter       AmpR promoter: bla
   9289..9423    +  polyA_signal   SV40 poly(A) signal: SV40 polyadenylation signal
   9590..329     +  CDS            nef (fragment) (across the origin): NEF_HV1BR - Experimental evidence at protein level: Swiss-Prot protein existence level 1. Extracellular Nef protein targets CD4(+) T-lymphocytes for apoptosis by interacting with CXCR4 surface receptors (PubMed:14990729). From Human immunodeficiency virus type 1 group M subtype B (isolate BRU/LAI) (HIV-1).
