[The description below was written by a language model from this plasmid's Addgene catalogue record and pLannotate feature annotations shown in this document.]
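Description:
pLV_PGK_3xHA-LTB4R(T308A) is a second-generation HIV-1-based lentiviral transfer plasmid of about 9.6 kb for stable expression of a mutant human leukotriene B4 receptor in mammalian cells. It is maintained in E. coli through a high-copy ColE1/pUC-type origin and an ampicillin resistance gene (β-lactamase under its own promoter). The backbone also retains remnants of a lac promoter/operator region. The viral portion is bounded by two LTR elements, both annotated as truncated 5′ LTRs and each preceded by nef-derived sequence. It contains the Ψ packaging signal with a gag fragment, the Rev response element for Rev-dependent nuclear export of the genomic RNA, and the cPPT/CTS, which aids nuclear import of the reverse-transcribed genome. Packaging functions must be supplied in trans, as expected for a transfer vector.

The payload is a single bicistronic transcript driven by the human PGK promoter. The first cistron encodes LTB4R (also called BLT1), a G protein-coupled chemoattractant receptor, carrying the T308A substitution and an N-terminal 3xHA epitope tag. The tag permits antibody-based detection of the receptor. The insert was assembled by Gibson cloning between BamHI and NotI sites that remain intact. Downstream, an EMCV IRES directs translation of a hygromycin phosphotransferase, so hygromycin-resistant transduced cells should also express the receptor. A WPRE follows to enhance transcript stability and expression. The record does not state the functional consequence of T308A. The associated publication concerns signaling dynamics of high- and low-priority neutrophil chemoattractant receptors, which suggests the construct is compared with wild-type LTB4R in studies of receptor signaling.
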