Addgene plasmid #208092: pLV_PGK_3xHA-LTB4R(T308A)
Purpose: Mammalian expression of the human LTB4 receptor LTB4R with the T308A mutation with an N-terminal 3x HA tag.
Depositing lab: Sean R Collins. Depositing organization: University of California, Davis. Publication: Signaling dynamics distinguish high- and low-priority neutrophil chemoattractant receptors. Lundgren SM, Rocha-Gregg BL, Akdogan E, Mysore MN, Hayes S, Collins SR. Sci Signal. 2023 Oct 3;16(805):eadd1845. doi: 10.1126/scisignal.add1845. Epub 2023 Oct 3. PubMed 37788324.
Backbone
  Vector backbone: pLenti 2nd gen
  Vector type: Mammalian Expression, Lentiviral
  Selectable markers: Hygromycin
Growth in bacteria
  Bacterial resistance: Ampicillin, 100 μg/mL
  Growth temperature: 30°C
  Growth strain: NEB Stable
  Copy number: Unknown
Gene/Insert
  Gene/Insert name: 3xHA-LTB4R(T308A) (alt name: LTB4R)
  Species: H. sapiens (human)
  Insert size (bp): 1140
  Mutation: T308A
  Entrez Gene: LTB4R (a.k.a. BLT1, BLTR, CMKRL1, GPR16, LTB4R1, LTBR1, P2RY7, P2Y7)
  Promoter: PGK
  Tag / fusion protein: 3xHA (N terminal on insert)
  Cloning method: Gibson Cloning
  Sequencing primers: 5′ tgttccgcattctgcaagc; 3′ cctcacattgccaaaagacg
Resource information
  A portion of this plasmid was derived from a plasmid made by: The wild-type LTB4R sequence was obtained from the Harvard plasmid repository (plasmid #HsCD00003892)
Terms and licenses: Academic/Nonprofit Terms; Industry Terms: Not Available to Industry
Depositor comments: 5' Cloning Site: BamHI (not destroyed); 3' Cloning Site: NotI (not destroyed)
How to cite: pLV_PGK_3xHA-LTB4R(T308A) was a gift from Sean R Collins (Addgene plasmid # 208092 ; http://n2t.net/addgene:208092 ; RRID:Addgene_208092)
